>Addgene plasmid #200915 | pEG302-HD2A-ZF | addgene full sequence | sequence record 401420 | Addgene NGS Result
TTGAGATCCTTTTTTTCTGCGCGTAATCTGCTGCTTGCAAACAAAAAAACCACCGCTACCAGCGGTGGTT
TGTTTGCCGGATCAAGAGCTACCAACTCTTTTTCCGAAGGTAACTGGCTTCAGCAGAGCGCAGATACCAA
ATACTGTCCTTCTAGTGTAGCCGTAGTTAGGCCACCACTTCAAGAACTCTGTAGCACCGCCTACATACCT
CGCTCTGCTAATCCTGTTACCAGTGGCTGCTGCCAGTGGCGATAAGTCGTGTCTTACCGGGTTGGACTCA
AGACGATAGTTACCGGATAAGGCGCAGCGGTCGGGCTGAACGGGGGGTTCGTGCACACAGCCCAGCTTGG
AGCGAACGACCTACACCGAACTGAGATACCTACAGCGTGAGCTATGAGAAAGCGCCACGCTTCCCGAAGG
GAGAAAGGCGGACAGGTATCCGGTAAGCGGCAGGGTCGGAACAGGAGAGCGCACGAGGGAGCTTCCAGGG
GGAAACGCCTGGTATCTTTATAGTCCTGTCGGGTTTCGCCACCTCTGACTTGAGCGTCGATTTTTGTGAT
GCTCGTCAGGGGGGCGGAGCCTATGGAAAAACGCCAGCAACGCGGCCTTTTTACGGTTCCTGGCCTTTTG
CTGGCCTTTTGCTCACATGTTCTTTCCTGCGTTATCCCCTGATTCTGTGGATAACCGTATTACCGCCTTT
GAGTGAGCTGATACCGCTCGCCGCAGCCGAACGACCGAGCGCAGCGAGTCAGTGAGCGAGGAAGCGGAAG
AGCGCCTGATGCGGTATTTTCTCCTTACGCATCTGTGCGGTATTTCACACCGCATATGGTGCACTCTCAG
TACAATCTGCTCTGATGCCGCATAGTTAAGCCAGTATACACTCCGCTATCGCTACGTGACTGGGTCATGG
CTGCGCCCCGACACCCGCCAACACCCGCTGACGCGCCCTGACGGGCTTGTCTGCTCCCGGCATCCGCTTA
CAGACAAGCTGTGACCGTCTCCGGGAGCTGCATGTGTCAGAGGTTTTCACCGTCATCACCGAAACGCGCG
AGGCAGGGTGCCTTGATGTGGGCGCCGGCGGTCGAGTGGCGACGGCGCGGCTTGTCCGCGCCCTGGTAGA
TTGCCTGGCCGTAGGCCAGCCATTTTTGAGCGGCCAGCGGCCGCGATAGGCCGACGCGAAGCGGCGGGGC
GTAGGGAGCGCAGCGACCGAAGGGTAGGCGCTTTTTGCAGCTCTTCGGCTGTGCGCTGGCCAGACAGTTA
TGCACAGGCCAGGCGGGTTTTAAGAGTTTTAATAAGTTTTAAAGAGTTTTAGGCGGAAAAATCGCCTTTT
TTCTCTTTTATATCAGTCACTTACATGTGTGACCGGTTCCCAATGTACGGCTTTGGGTTCCCAATGTACG
GGTTCCGGTTCCCAATGTACGGCTTTGGGTTCCCAATGTACGTGCTATCCACAGGAAAGAGACCTTTTCG
ACCTTTTTCCCCTGCTAGGGCAATTTGCCCTAGCATCTGCTCCGTACATTAGGAACCGGCGGATGCTTCG
CCCTCGATCAGGTTGCGGTAGCGCATGACTAGGATCGGGCCAGCCTGCCCCGCCTCCTCCTTCAAATCGT
ACTCCGGCAGGTCATTTGACCCGATCAGCTTGCGCACGGTGAAACAGAACTTCTTGAACTCTCCGGCGCT
GCCACTGCGTTCGTAGATCGTCTTGAACAACCATCTGGCTTCTGCCTTGCCTGCGGCGCGGCGTGCCAGG
CGGTAGAGAAAACGGCCGATGCCGGGATCGATCAAAAAGTAATCGGGGTGAACCGTCAGCACGTCCGGGT
TCTTGCCTTCTGTGATCTCGCGGTACATCCAATCAGCTAGCTCGATCTCGATGTACTCCGGCCGCCCGGT
TTCGCTCTTTACGATCTTGTAGCGGCTAATCAAGGCTTCACCCTCGGATACCGTCACCAGGCGGCCGTTC
TTGGCCTTCTTCGTACGCTGCATGGCAACGTGCGTGGTGTTTAACCGAATGCAGGTTTCTACCAGGTCGT
CTTTCTGCTTTCCGCCATCGGCTCGCCGGCAGAACTTGAGTACGTCCGCAACGTGTGGACGGAACACGCG
GCCGGGCTTGTCTCCCTTCCCTTCCCGGTATCGGTTCATGGATTCGGTTAGATGGGAAACCGCCATCAGT
ACCAGGTCGTAATCCCACACACTGGCCATGCCGGCCGGCCCTGCGGAAACCTCTACGTGCCCGTCTGGAA
GCTCGTAGCGGATCACCTCGCCAGCTCGTCGGTCACGCTTCGACAGACGGAAAACGGCCACGTCCATGAT
GCTGCGACTATCGCGGGTGCCCACGTCATAGAGCATCGGAACGAAAAAATCTGGTTGCTCGTCGCCCTTG
GGCGGCTTCCTAATCGACGGCGCACCGGCTGCCGGCGGTTGCCGGGATTCTTTGCGGATTCGATCAGCGG
CCGCTTGCCACGATTCACCGGGGCGTGCTTCTGCCTCGATGCGTTGCCGCTGGGCGGCCTGCGCGGCCTT
CAACTTCTCCACCAGGTCATCACCCAGCGCCGCGCCGATTTGTACCGGGCCGGATGGTTTGCGACCGCTC
ACGCCGATTCCTCGGGCTTGGGGGTTCCAGTGCCATTGCAGGGCCGGCAGGCAACCCAGCCGCTTACGCC
TGGCCAACCGCCCGTTCCTCCACACATGGGGCATTCCACGGCGTCGGTGCCTGGTTGTTCTTGATTTTCC
ATGCCGCCTCCTTTAGCCGCTAAAATTCATCTACTCATTTATTCATTTGCTCATTTACTCTGGTAGCTGC
GCGATGTATTCAGATAGCAGCTCGGTAATGGTCTTGCCTTGGCGTACCGCGTACATCTTCAGCTTGGTGT
GATCCTCCGCCGGCAACTGAAAGTTGACCCGCTTCATGGCTGGCGTGTCTGCCAGGCTGGCCAACGTTGC
AGCCTTGCTGCTGCGTGCGCTCGGACGGCCGGCACTTAGCGTGTTTGTGCTTTTGCTCATTTTCTCTTTA
CCTCATTAACTCAAATGAGTTTTGATTTAATTTCAGCGGCCAGCGCCTGGACCTCGCGGGCAGCGTCGCC
CTCGGGTTCTGATTCAAGAACGGTTGTGCCGGCGGCGGCAGTGCCTGGGTAGCTCACGCGCTGCGTGATA
CGGGACTCAAGAATGGGCAGCTCGTACCCGGCCAGCGCCTCGGCAACCTCACCGCCGATGCGCGTGCCTT
TGATCGCCCGCGACACGACAAAGGCCGCTTGTAGCCTTCCATCCGTGACCTCAATGCGCTGCTTAACCAG
CTCCACCAGGTCGGCGGTGGCCCATATGTCGTAAGGGCTTGGCTGCACCGGAATCAGCACGAAGTCGGCT
GCCTTGATCGCGGACACAGCCAAGTCCGCCGCCTGGGGCGCTCCGTCGATCACTACGAAGTCGCGCCGGC
CGATGGCCTTCACGTCGCGGTCAATCGTCGGGCGGTCGATGCCGACAACGGTTAGCGGTTGATCTTCCCG
CACGGCCGCCCAATCGCGGGCACTGCCCTGGGGATCGGAATCGACTAACAGAACATCGGCCCCGGCGAGT
TGCAGGGCGCGGGCTAGATGGGTTGCGATGGTCGTCTTGCCTGACCCGCCTTTCTGGTTAAGTACAGCGA
TAACCTTCATGCGTTCCCCTTGCGTATTTGTTTATTTACTCATCGCATCATATACGCAGCGACCGCATGA
CGCAAGCTGTTTTACTCAAATACACATCACCTTTTTAGACGGCGGCGCTCGGTTTCTTCAGCGGCCAAGC
TGGCCGGCCAGGCCGCCAGCTTGGCATCAGACAAACCGGCCAGGATTTCATGCAGCCGCACGGTTGAGAC
GTGCGCGGGCGGCTCGAACACGTACCCGGCCGCGATCATCTCCGCCTCGATCTCTTCGGTAATGAAAAAC
GGTTCGTCCTGGCCGTCCTGGTGCGGTTTCATGCTTGTTCCTCTTGGCGTTCATTCTCGGCGGCCGCCAG
GGCGTCGGCCTCGGTCAATGCGTCCTCACGGAAGGCACCGCGCCGCCTGGCCTCGGTGGGCGTCACTTCC
TCGCTGCGCTCAAGTGCGCGGTACAGGGTCGAGCGATGCACGCCAAGCAGTGCAGCCGCCTCTTTCACGG
TGCGGCCTTCCTGGTCGATCAGCTCGCGGGCGTGCGCGATCTGTGCCGGGGTGAGGGTAGGGCGGGGGCC
AAACTTCACGCCTCGGGCCTTGGCGGCCTCGCGCCCGCTCCGGGTGCGGTCGATGATTAGGGAACGCTCG
AACTCGGCAATGCCGGCGAACACGGTCAACACCATGCGGCCGGCCGGCGTGGTGGTGTCGGCCCACGGCT
CTGCCAGGCTACGCAGGCCCGCGCCGGCCTCCTGGATGCGCTCGGCAATGTCCAGTAGGTCGCGGGTGCT
GCGGGCCAGGCGGTCTAGCCTGGTCACTGTCACAACGTCGCCAGGGCGTAGGTGGTCAAGCATCCTGGCC
AGCTCCGGGCGGTCGCGCCTGGTGCCGGTGATCTTCTCGGAAAACAGCTTGGTGCAGCCGGCCGCGTGCA
GTTCGGCCCGTTGGTTGGTCAAGTCCTGGTCGTCGGTGCTGACGCGGGCATAGCCCAGCAGGCCAGCGGC
GGCGCTCTTGTTCATGGCGTAATGTCTCCGGTTCTAGTCGCAAGTATTCTACTTTATGCGACTAAAACAC
GCGACAAGAAAACGCCAGGAAAAGGGCAGGGCGGCAGCCTGTCGCGTAACTTAGGACTTGTGCGACATGT
CGTTTTCAGAAGACGGCTGCACTGAACGTCAGAAGCCGACTGCACTATAGCAGCGGAGGGGTTGGATCAA
AGTACTTTGATCCCGAGGGGAACCCTGTGGTTGGCATGCACATACAAATGGACGAACGGATAAACCTTTT
CACGCCCTTTTAAATATCCGATTATTCTAATAAACGCTCTTTTCTCTTAGGTTTACCCGCCAATATATCC
TGTCAAACACTGATAGTTTAAACTGAAGGCGGGAAACGACAATCTGATCCAAGCTCAAGCTGCTCTAGCA
TTCGCCATTCAGGCTGCGCAACTGTTGGGAAGGGCGATCGGTGCGGGCCTCTTCGCTATTACGCCAGCTG
GCGAAAGGGGGATGTGCTGCAAGGCGATTAAGTTGGGTAACGCCAGGGTTTTCCCAGTCACGACGTTGTA
AAACGACGGCCAGTGCCAAGCTTGCATGCCTGCAGGGATCTGGATTTTAGTACTGGATTTTGGTTTTAGG
AATTAGAAATTTTATTGATAGAAGTATTTTACAAATACAAATACATACTAAGGGTTTCTTATATGCTCAA
CACATGAGCGAAACCCTATAGGAACCCTAATTCCCTTATCTGGGAACTACTCACACATTATTATGGAGAA
AGCTTATTTTTCTGCACTACGCAGGGATATTTCACCGCCCATCCAGGGTTTTATTATTCCATCCTGCTCA
AGTAATAAAGCCCCCTGTTTGTCTATTCCGCGTGAAATGCCAAATATTTCTTTATCACCAATGATAAGTT
TCACTGGGCGATTAATAAAATTATCCAGCTTTTCCCAGCGCGACAGATAAGGTGCCAATCCTTCTTGTTC
GAAGAGTTCCAACGCAGCACGTAATTCACGTATTAGCATGGCCGCCAACGTATTACGATCGAGATTGATC
CCCGCTTCCTGCAGCGTGATCCACCCCTGATTAACGACACTCTCTTCAACACGGCGCATTGCCATGTTGA
TCCCGGCTCCAATGACTATTTGCGCCGCATCGCCAGTTTTGCCAGTCAGCTCCACCAGAATGCCTGCCAG
CTTGCGATCCTGCAGATAGAGGTCATTAGGCCATTTAACACGAACTTTATCTGCACCCAGCTTGCGTAAT
ACTTCCGCCATCACGATACCGATAACCAGACTTAAACCAATCGCCGCCGCCGGGCCTTGTTCCAGACGCC
AGAACATCGACAAATATAAGTTTGCGCCAAAAGGCGAAAACCATTTCCGACCCCGGCGACCACGGCCAGC
CTGCTGGTATTCTGCAATGCAAGCATCGCCCGATTTAAGCTCTCCGATACGATCAAGAAGGTACTGATTC
GTGGAGTCAATCACTGGCAGCACGGCTACACTACCGCCATCCAGCTGACCCAATATCTGTTTAGCATTAA
GTAACTGGATAGGCTCAGGCAGGCTGTATCCTTTACCCGGAACGGTAAAGACATCAACGCCCCAGTCACG
CAGTGTCTGAATGTGTTTATTAATAGCCGCCCGGCTCATTCCCAGCGTTTCACCCAACTGCTCGCCAGAG
TGAAATTCACCGTTCGCTAACAGGGCAATCAATTTCAGTGGCACGGTGTTATCCTTCATCTCGAGGTCAC
ACACGATTGGTTGAATATCATCAGCCTCAGCCATTTTTTATGAGCTGCAAACACACAAAAAGAGTTCAAT
ACAGTCAAATAAACCCTGATTGAATCAGAAATAGCTTTCTGTTCAACGTACGACACTACAAATCCTAAAG
TTTCGAAGAATCTATACACAAACTTCATCTAACCTTAAACAGTGTTCAGATTCAATCTAACATTGACAGT
GTTCAGATTCAATCTAACTTCAACAGTTCAGATTTCAATTCACATATACAAATCATTTCCCAGGTAACAT
GAACATGGATCTCTCCATCAAGGTCAAGCCAAATTCTGGTAGCTATAATCGAGCTAACTGATCGGTCAAC
TTAGATCGATTCTAGTAAAACCAAAAGATTTAGTGGAGGTTCACAGATCCAAATTAAACGATATCCAGAT
CTCAAGGAAATTGAGAAAACAAGATCGAGATCCAGCAAATAAAGTAGATCCAGAAAGTTCCTATTACCTT
GGAAAGAAAGAGCGGAAGAAGATGAGATTGAGGAAGATTCAAAACGGAGAATGAATCTCCTGGATTATCT
CTTACTTTCTCTCTTAGTCTTCTTCCTTGTTCTTCTCTGTCAAGTCGCCGGAGATTCAAAACGGCTGATG
AAAGTGAGGAGGACAACGAGACAATTCAAAGCGGAGAGGAAAATATATGAATTTATATAGGCGGGTTTAT
CTCTTACAACTTTATTTTCGGCCTTTCAAAAAAATAATTAAAATCGACAGACACGAATCATTTCGACCAC
AGGTAAAGATAACGTGACCTGGCTGTCAGACAGCCTTTTCCCTCGTGTTAACTAATTTTTAAACTAATTA
ATCATCTCAGCCCTTGGATTAGTTCTTTTGCTTTGATGGCTTCATGACTGTGACCTGCTCGATCCGCGTG
TTACATGACAGCTCCGTTTTTTTAGTGGTTAACTTAAACCGAGTCAATCCAGGCAACGTTAGTCGTCGTC
GTGGTTGGCTTGTTCAATTAGATTTCATACAATTCAACGTAATTTAATTCGTTTTCTATTAGAATTGTAT
CATAATTAATTCAGACCGTGAAAGAAAGTGTCTTTCATGATGTGTTTATGGATATTTATACAATAAGATA
CAATGTTTCATCATATTCACTATTCACGATTAGTATGTACATTAAATAATGGCTACTACTACATCCGAAC
TCGTCAAAACGATTCTGAATCAATTATACATATGCTGACTCTTGCATACATAAAAAATAGTTGTTTAAAT
TTTGTCTAACTAATGTTTGGTATAAGTATAATGTTGAGTTGAGATACCAATTACATCGAGTCTAGCCATT
TTGTCGTGCCATATTCGTCAAAACTTTCTTACATAATGATAACCTAGATCTAGATGAGATATGTATCAAT
GTATTTGAGATCATAATTAAGTTCGTTCTAAATTTTGTCCCTGCAGGTCCTGCTGAGCCTCGACATGTTG
TCGCAAAATTCGCCCTGGACCCGCCCAACGATTTGTCGTCACTGTCAAGGTTTGACCTGCACTTCATTTG
GGGCCCACATACACCAAAAAAATGCTGCATAATTCTCGGGGCAGCAAGTCGGTTACCCGGCCGCCGTGCT
GGACCGGGTTGAATGGTGCCCGTAACTTTCGGTAGAGCGGACGGCCAATACTCAACTTCAAGGAATCTCA
CCCATGCGCGCCGGCGGGGAACCGGAGTTCCCTTCAGTGAGCGTTATTAGTTCGCCGCTCGGTGTGTCGT
AGATACTAGCCCCTGGGGCACTTTTGAAATTTGAATAAGATTTATGTAATCAGTCTTTTAGGTTTGACCG
GTTCTGCCGCTTTTTTTAAAATTGGATTTGTAATAATAAAACGCAATTGTTTGTTATTGTGGCGCTCTAT
CATAGATGTCGCTATAAACCTATTCAGCACAATATATTGTTTTCATTTTAATATTGTACATATAAGTAGT
AGGGTACAATCAGTAAATTGAACGGAGAATATTATTCATAAAAATACGATAGTAACGGGTGATATATTCA
TTAGAATGAACCGAAACCGGCGGTAAGGATCTGAGCTACACATGCTCAGGTTTTTTACAACGTGCACAAC
AGAATTGAAAGCAAATATCATGCGATCATAGGCGTCTCGCATATCTCATTAAAGCAGGACTCTAGGGACT
AGTCCCGGGTCTTAATTAACTCTCTAGAGGCGCGCCAAGCTTCTACTACTAAGATCCACCAGTATCCTCA
TGCCATTCAATCTTCTGAGCTTCGAAGATATCGTTAAGTCCACCAGCCATAGATCCCTCGAGTCCGGTGT
GAGTCCTTTGATGCTCGGTGAGCTTATCACTCCTAGAGAAAGATTTTCCACACTCAGGGCATTTATAAGG
TTTTTCTCCAGTGTGTGTCCTTTGATGAGCCCTAAGGTTTGCTCTCTGAGAGAATGATTTTCCACACTCA
GGGCATTTATAAGGTTTTTCACCAGTATGGGTCCTTTGGTGCCTAACAAGGTTTCCAGATGTTGAGAATG
ATTTTCCACACTCAGGGCATTTATAAGGTTTTTCTCCGGTATGAGTCCTCTGATGCCTAACAAGAGATGA
AGATTGTGAGAATGATTTTCCACACTCAGGGCATTTATAAGGTTTTTCACCAGTATGGGTCCTCTGATGG
GTGGTAAGATGATCACTCCTACTGAATGATTTTCCACACTCAGGGCATTTATAAGGTTTTTCACCGGTAT
GGGTCCTTTGGTGCCTCCTAAGATCTCCAGATTGAGAGAAAGATTTTCCACACTCAGGGCATTTATAAGG
CTCGAGAGGTCCTTGGAAAAGAACCTCAAGGGATCCTTTGTCGTCATCGTCTTTGTAGTCTTTGTCGTCA
TCGTCTTTGTAGTCTTTGTCGTCATCGTCTTTGTAGTCGGTACCAAGCTTGGCGCGCCCGTCCCGGGTCT
TAATTAACTCTCTAGACTCACCTAGCACCACTTTGTACAAGAAAGCTGGGTCGGCGCGCCCACCCTTCTT
GGCAGCAGCGTGCTTGGCCTTGTTGTGAGACTCAAGTGCATTCCCTGAGTTGAAAGTCCTGCCAAAGAGA
TATAAGCCAACAAGCGAAATGTTATAACAAACAGAAATTTTGAGCAGTGAAGACAAGAGTTAGAGAAAGA
GAGAGAGTCTCACTTCTTGCATGAACCACATGAGACTTGACTGGCCGACTTTGGGCTCTGGTTTGCAGCC
TTTCCCCCTTTCTTCTTCTCATCTGTGCCAAAGAAGACGATGCAGGTTCAAATGAATACTCGTGTTTCCC
AATTTAGTGAATAATGTAAGAGAATGGTTTGTATCTATACCTGTTTTCTGAGGAGTAACTGCTACTTTCG
CCTTCTTTGCTGACACAGGTGCTTTAGGGGTAGTTTCATTAGCTCTCTTCTTGCTTGATGCAGGCTTCTT
AGGTGTAGGCTCTTCTTCCTCAGAATCCTCACCATCAGAATCATCTTCATCCATCTGCAAGAATCATAAC
ACAAGAATGCGTCACCAACATTTGTTCAAAAAAGATGTCTCATCTCCTCAGTCATTATTCTGAAATGGTA
AACAAAAAGAGACAAATCACAGAAAGCTATAACAACTCACTCCGTCAGAATCAGACTCATCCTCTTCATC
ATCAACAGCTGGCTTCACTTCTGCAGGCTTAGCCTTTGGTTTAGCTACAGCCTTGGCAGCATTCCCTGCA
AATGGAACTAGTTATTACCAATTATCAGGATCACAAATCAAGTAGTCTCTGTCTAGTTTAAGTACCAGCA
GGAACTTCTTCCTCTTCTTCCTCTTCTTCCTCTGAATATATCAATACAACACATAAACGAATCATCAGCA
ACCAAGCCAATATTACAGTTACAAACAGAATAATTGAATTGAAACAGATTTTATCTTGCAAACTCACCAG
AATAGCCTTGTGGCTCAATGTTGGGAGTTTTGTATCCAACAAAGTAAACACTTCCTTTTCCCCAAGTGTG
AGAAAGCTCAAACTCCTTGTCGAATACCAAATCACAGAAAAGCTGAGGGATGTTCTCAGTCGATAGAGTT
CCCAGAACCAAGTTCTGGTTCCCAACCTTTACATGTAAAGGCACAAACTCTCCCTTCTTGTTTTTACATT
CTCCAAGCGATGCCTACACAGATAAACAATCCAAGATTGTTTACACTAGACCTCTAACAACTCTCAGAAT
CAAAATCAATAAGATTTGATACTAAACCTGAGAAACGTGGATAAGAATGCCTTCTTCAGGAGTCACTGTA
ACTGGCTTTCCTGATTTAACTTCAATTCCTGATTACATCGTTTTAACAAAAACCAACATGAGTATCAAGA
TACAGCTTCAAGTTATACACTACCACACTAATTCCTATATAATATAACCATTTCTATGTGAGAATATTGC
AACTTAAAACCCTAGATGAAGCTACACAACTACACCACACAAGGAAGCAGCCACAAGAGAGTTCGAAAAC
AGATTTTAAGAAAAACCCAAAAAGCTTCAGACAAAACAGAGAAGATTCTTACCCCAGAACTCCATGGCTA
AGAATCAAGGTTGAGAAAAAGAGAGGATTTTTAGGGTTTATGAGCAGCTGAAAATGTAAGAGAAGAAGAA
AGGGTTTTAAGAGATTATTTATAAGACAGAGGGTTTTAATACGAAGCCGTTTTAGGGTTTTAATACGACG
CCGTTAGGGTCTTTACTCTTTAGGGTTTTTCTTCAGTACTAACGACGTCGTTAAAGATATGAAAGTTTGT
GAAAAAACAAAATGCTCCGATCAAATTCAAACGGCGGAAATCAGTATAGGCGAAATCTTCCTCCGTCGAA
GCTCAGGGGAATGTCTTCAAGCTCTCAAGGCTTCACGATTGATGCAGCCATGGAGCTGCTGATTTCGACA
AAGGTGAAGGGGGCGGCCGCGGAGCCTGCTTTTTTGTACAAACTTGTTGATGATCCCGGGCCCGCGGTAC
CGTCGACTGCAGAATTCAATTCTGAGATTTTTCAAATCAGTGCGCAAGACGTGACGTAAGTATCCGAGTC
AGTTTTTATTTTTCTACTAATTTGGTCGTTTATTTCGGCGTGTAGGACATGGCAACCGGGCCTGAATTTC
GCGGGTATTCTGTTTCTATTCCAACTTTTTCTTGATCCGCAGCCATTAACGACTTTTGAATAGATACGCT
GACACGCCAAGCCTCGCTAGTCAAAAGTGTACCAAACAACGCTTTACAGCAAGAACGGAATGCGCGTGAC
GCTCGCGGTGACGCCATTTCGCCTTTTCAGAAATGGATAAATAGCCTTGCTTCCTATTATATCTTCCCAA
ATTACCAATACATTACACTAGCATCTGAATTTCATAACCAATCTCGATACACCAAATCGAATCGATGAGC
CCAGAACGACGCCCGGCCGACATCCGCCGTGCCACCGAGGCGGACATGCCGGCGGTCTGCACCATCGTCA
ACCACTACATCGAGACAAGCACGGTCAACTTCCGTACCGAGCCGCAGGAACCGCAGGAGTGGACGGACGA
CCTCGTCCGTCTGCGGGAGCGCTATCCCTGGCTCGTCGCCGAGGTGGACGGCGAGGTCGCCGGCATCGCC
TACGCGGGCCCCTGGAAGGCACGCAACGCCTACGACTGGACGGCCGAGTCGACCGTGTACGTCTCCCCCC
GCCACCAGCGGACGGGACTGGGCTCCACGCTCTACACCCACCTGCTGAAGTCCCTGGAGGCACAGGGCTT
CAAGAGCGTGGTCGCTGTCATCGGGCTGCCCAACGACCCGAGCGTGCGCATGCACGAGGCGCTCGGATAT
GCCCCCCGCGGCATGCTGCGGGCGGCCGGCTTCAAGCACGGGAACTGGCATGACGTGGGTTTCTGGCAGC
TGGACTTCAGCCTGCCGGTACCGCCCCGTCCGGTCCTGCCCGTCACCGAGATTTGACTGCAGAATCTTGG
ACTCCCATGTTGGCAAAGGCAACCAAACAAACAATGAATGATCCGCTCCTGCATATGGGGCGGTTTGAGT
ATTTCAACTGCCATTTGGGCTGAATTGAAGACATGCTCCTGTCAGAAATTCCGTGATCTTACTCAATATT
CAGTAATCTCGGCCAATATCCTAAATGTGCGTGGCTTTATCTGTCTTTGTATTGTTTCATCAATTCATGT
AACGTTTGCTTTTCTTATGAATTTTCAAATAAATTATCAGATCCGAGCTCGAATTAATTCGGCGTTAATT
CAGTACATTAAAAACGTCCGCAATGTGTTATTAAGTTGTCTAAGCGTCAATTTGTTTACACCACAATATA
TCCTGCCACCAGCCAGCCAACAGCTCCCCGACCGGCAGCTCGGCACAAAATCACCACTCGATACAGGCAG
CCCATCAGTCCGGGACGGCGTCAGCGGGAGAGCCGTTGTAAGGCGGCAGACTTTGCTCATGTTACCGATG
CTATTCGGAAGAACGGCAACTAAGCTGCCGGGTTTGAAACACGGATGATCTCGCGGAGGGTAGCATGTTG
ATTGTAACGATGACAGAGCGTTGCTGCCTGTGATCACCGCGGTTTCAAAATCGGCTCCGTCGATACTATG
TTATACGCCAACTTTGAAAACAACTTTGAAAAAGCTGTTTTCTGGTATTTAAGGTTTTAGAATGCAAGGA
ACAGTGAATTGGAGTTCGTCTTGTTATAATTAGCTTCTTGGGGTATCTTTAAATACTGTAGAAAAGAGGA
AGGAAATAATAAATGGCTAAAATGAGAATATCACCGGAATTGAAAAAACTGATCGAAAAATACCGCTGCG
TAAAAGATACGGAAGGAATGTCTCCTGCTAAGGTATATAAGCTGGTGGGAGAAAATGAAAACCTATATTT
AAAAATGACGGACAGCCGGTATAAAGGGACCACCTATGATGTGGAACGGGAAAAGGACATGATGCTATGG
CTGGAAGGAAAGCTGCCTGTTCCAAAGGTCCTGCACTTTGAACGGCATGATGGCTGGAGCAATCTGCTCA
TGAGTGAGGCCGATGGCGTCCTTTGCTCGGAAGAGTATGAAGATGAACAAAGCCCTGAAAAGATTATCGA
GCTGTATGCGGAGTGCATCAGGCTCTTTCACTCCATCGACATATCGGATTGTCCCTATACGAATAGCTTA
GACAGCCGCTTAGCCGAATTGGATTACTTACTGAATAACGATCTGGCCGATGTGGATTGCGAAAACTGGG
AAGAAGACACTCCATTTAAAGATCCGCGCGAGCTGTATGATTTTTTAAAGACGGAAAAGCCCGAAGAGGA
ACTTGTCTTTTCCCACGGCGACCTGGGAGACAGCAACATCTTTGTGAAAGATGGCAAAGTAAGTGGCTTT
ATTGATCTTGGGAGAAGCGGCAGGGCGGACAAGTGGTATGACATTGCCTTCTGCGTCCGGTCGATCAGGG
AGGATATCGGGGAAGAACAGTATGTCGAGCTATTTTTTGACTTACTGGGGATCAAGCCTGATTGGGAGAA
AATAAAATATTATATTTTACTGGATGAATTGTTTTAGTACCTAGAATGCATGACCAAAATCCCTTAACGC
TGAGAGATCCCCTCATAATTTCCCCAAAGCGTAACCATGTGTGAATAAATTTTGAGCTAGTAGGGTTGCA
GCCACGAGTAAGTCTTCCCTTGTTATTGTGTAGCCAGAATGCCGCAAAACTTCCATGCCTAAGCGAACTG
TTGAGAGTACGTTTCGATTTCTGACTGTGTTAGCCTGGAAGTGCTTGTCCCAACCTTGTTTCTGAGCATG
AACGCCCGCAAGCCAACATGTTAGTTGAAGCATCAGGGCGATTAGCAGCATGATATCAAAACGCTCTGAG
CTGCTCGTTCGGCTATGGCGTAGGCCTAGTCCGTAGGCAGGACTTTTCAAGTCTCGGAAGGTTTCTTCAA
TCTGCATTCGCTTCGAATAGATATTAACAAGTTGTTTGGGTGTTCGAATTTCAACAGGTAAGTTAGTTGC
TAGAATCCATGGCTCCTTTGCCGACGCTGAGTAGATTTTAGGTGACGGGTGGTGACAATGAGTCCGTGTC
GAGCGCTGATTTTTTCGGCCTTTAGAGCGAGATTTATACAATAGAATTTGGCATGAGATTGGATTGCTTT
TAGTCAGCCTCTTATAGCCTAAAGTCTTTGAGTGACTAGATGACATATCATGTAAGTTGCTGATAGGTTT
CCAGTTTTCCGCTCCTAGGTCTGCATATTGTACTTTTCCTCTTACTCGACTTAACCAGTACCAACCCAGC
TTCTCAACGGATTTATACCATGGCACTTTAAAGCCAGCATCACTGACAATGAGCGGTGTGGTGTTACTCG
GTAGAATGCTCGCAAGGTCGGCTAGAAATTGGTCATGAGCTTTCTTTGAACATTGCTCTGAAAGCGGGAA
CGCTTTCTCATAAAGAGTAACAGAACGACCGTGTAGTGCGACTGAAGCTCGCAATACCATAAGCCGTTTT
TGCTCACGGATATCAGACCAGTCAACAAGTACAATGGGCATCGTATTGCCCGAACAGATAAAGCTAGCAT
GCCAACGGTATACAGCGAGTCGCTCTTTGTGGAGGTGACGATTACCTAACAATCGGTCGATTCGTTTGAT
GTTATGTTTTGTTCTCGCTTTGGTTGGCAGGTTACGGCCAAGTTCGGTAAGAGTGAGAGTTTTACAGTCA
AGTAAGGCGTGGCAAGCCAACGTTAAGCTGTTGAGTCGTTTTAAGTGTAATTCGGGGCAGAATTGGTAAA
GAGAGTCGTGTAAAATATCGAGTTCGCACATTTTGTTGTCTGATTATTGATTTTTGGCGAAACCATTTGA
TCATATGACAAGATGTGTATCTACCTTAACTTAATGATTTTGATAAAAATCATTAGGGGATTCATCAGCC
CTTAACGTGAGTTTTCGTTCCACTGAGCGTCAGACCCCGTAGAAAAGATCAAAGGATCTTC
Features (pLannotate 1.2.2; 27 found; start..end, strand, type, name):
      1..589     +  rep_origin     ori: high-copy-number ColE1/pMB1/pBR322/pUC origin of replication
    775..915     -  misc_feature   bom: basis of mobility region from pBR322
   1017..1056    -  CDS            rop (fragment): Rop protein, which maintains plasmids at low copy number; rop
   1259..1453    -  rep_origin     pVS1 oriV: origin of replication for the Pseudomonas plasmid pVS1 (Heeb et al., 2000)
   1519..2592    -  CDS            pVS1 RepA: replication protein from the Pseudomonas plasmid pVS1 (Heeb et al., 2000)
   3021..3650    -  CDS            pVS1 StaA: stability protein from the Pseudomonas plasmid pVS1 (Heeb et al., 2000)
   4210..4611    -  CDS            Y4CG_SINFN (fragment): Protein inferred from homology: Swiss-Prot protein existence level 3. From Sinorhizobium fredii (strain NBRC 101917 / NGR234).
   4951..4975    -  misc_feature   RB T-DNA repeat: right border repeat from nopaline C58 T-DNA
   5041..5195    -  CDS            lacZα (fragment): LacZα fragment of β-galactosidase; lacZ fragment
   5198..5216    -  misc_feature   MCS (fragment): pUC18/19 multiple cloning site
   5217..5391    -  polyA_signal   CaMV poly(A) signal: cauliflower mosaic virus polyadenylation signal
   5397..6359    -  CDS            birA: BIRA_ECOLI - Also known as bioR, dhbB. Experimental evidence at protein level: Swiss-Prot protein existence level 1. Acts both as a biotin--[acetyl-CoA-carboxylase] ligase and a biotin-operon repressor. In the presence of ATP, BirA activates biotin to form the BirA-biotinyl-5'-adenylate (BirA-bio-5'-AMP or holoBirA) complex. HoloBirA can either transfer the biotinyl moiety to the biotin carboxyl carrier protein (BCCP) subunit of acetyl-CoA carboxylase, or bind to the biotin operator site and inhibit transcription of the operon. From Escherichia coli (strain K12).
   7820..8527    -  terminator     OCS terminator: octopine synthase terminator
   8831..8854    -  CDS            CCR5TC (fragment): zinc-finger domain from the CCR5-224 (+) zinc-finger nuclease that recognizes the left half-site target sequence in the human CCR5 gene (Perez et al., 2008; Gross et al., 2013)
   8999..9022    -  CDS            CCR5TC (fragment): zinc-finger domain from the CCR5-224 (+) zinc-finger nuclease that recognizes the left half-site target sequence in the human CCR5 gene (Perez et al., 2008; Gross et al., 2013)
   9087..9170    -  CDS            ZNF22 (fragment): ZNF22_HUMAN - Also known as KOX15, KROX26. Experimental evidence at protein level: Swiss-Prot protein existence level 1. Binds DNA through the consensus sequence 5'-CAATG-3'. May be involved in transcriptional regulation and may play a role in tooth formation (By similarity). From Homo sapiens (Human).
   9337..9361    +  protein_bind   attB2: mutant version of attB; recombination site for the Gateway® BP reaction BP Clonase™
   9702..10088   -  CDS            HDT1 (fragment): HDT1_ARATH - Also known as HD2A, HDA3. Experimental evidence at protein level: Swiss-Prot protein existence level 1. Probably mediates the deacetylation of lysine residues on the N-terminal part of the core histones (H2A, H2B, H3 and H4). Histone deacetylation gives a tag for epigenetic repression and plays an important role in transcriptional regulation, cell cycle progression and developmental events. Required for histone H3 'Lys-9' deacetylation. Involved in rRNA gene silencing in nucleolar dominance. Seems to be implicated in the regulation of genes involved in seeds development. From Arab
  10283..10669   -  CDS            HDT1 (fragment): HDT1_ARATH - Also known as HD2A, HDA3. Experimental evidence at protein level: Swiss-Prot protein existence level 1. Probably mediates the deacetylation of lysine residues on the N-terminal part of the core histones (H2A, H2B, H3 and H4). Histone deacetylation gives a tag for epigenetic repression and plays an important role in transcriptional regulation, cell cycle progression and developmental events. Required for histone H3 'Lys-9' deacetylation. Involved in rRNA gene silencing in nucleolar dominance. Seems to be implicated in the regulation of genes involved in seeds development. From Arab
  11293..11317   -  protein_bind   attB1: mutant version of attB; recombination site for the Gateway® BP reaction BP Clonase™
  11322..11357   -  misc_feature   MCS (fragment): multiple cloning site
  11369..11749   +  promoter       MAS promoter: mannopine synthase promoter (Velten et al., 1984)
  11755..12303   +  CDS            bar: PAT_STRHY - Experimental evidence at protein level: Swiss-Prot protein existence level 1. Inactivates phosphinothricin (PPT) by transfer of an acetyl group from acetyl CoA. Can also acetylate demethylphosphinothricin but not PTT or glutamate. This enzyme is an effector of phosphinothricin tripeptide (PTT or bialaphos) resistance. From Streptomyces hygroscopicus. Introduced by genetic manipulation and expressed in glufosinate-tolerant maize by Dekalb Genetics.
  12316..12568   +  terminator     MAS terminator: mannopine synthase terminator
  12654..12678   -  misc_feature   LB T-DNA repeat: left border repeat from nopaline C58 T-DNA
  13103..13897   +  CDS            KanR: aminoglycoside phosphotransferase; aphA-3; confers resistance to kanamycin
  15143..15212   +  ncRNA          RNA-OUT: Accession: RF00240 - RNA-OUT
