[The description below was written by a language model from this plasmid's Addgene catalogue record and pLannotate feature annotations shown in this document.]
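Description:
pEG302-HD2A-ZF is a plant expression binary vector of about 15.3 kb built on the Gateway-compatible pEG302 backbone, intended for Agrobacterium-mediated transformation of Arabidopsis. It carries a high-copy ColE1/pUC-type origin with a bom site for propagation in E. coli. The pVS1 oriV, RepA and StaA functions support replication and stable maintenance in Agrobacterium. A kanamycin resistance gene outside the T-DNA provides bacterial selection. Between the nopaline-type left and right border repeats, a bar (phosphinothricin acetyltransferase) gene flanked by the mannopine synthase promoter and terminator allows Basta selection of transformed plants.

The payload is Arabidopsis HD2A (also called HDT1 or HDA3), a plant histone deacetylase linked to epigenetic repression. It sits between attB1 and attB2 sites, consistent with insertion by Gateway recombination. HD2A is annotated as two separate fragments spread over a long attB interval, which may reflect a genomic fragment containing introns and upstream sequence. No promoter driving the fusion is annotated or stated in the record. Downstream of attB2, short matches to zinc-finger proteins mark the artificial zinc-finger array ZF108, followed by an OCS terminator; any tags or linkers in the fusion are not annotated. The T-DNA also contains an E. coli birA biotin ligase coding sequence with a CaMV poly(A) signal. Its promoter is not annotated, and its role is not described in the record.

According to the stated purpose, the construct expresses HD2A-ZF108 to tether HD2A to the FWA gene. It comes from a screen of candidate effectors for targeted gene repression in Arabidopsis.
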