Addgene plasmid #200915: pEG302-HD2A-ZF
Purpose: Express HD2A-ZF108 in Arabidopsis target FWA gene
Depositing lab: Steven Jacobsen. Depositing organization: University of California, Los Angeles (UCLA). Publication: A gene silencing screen uncovers diverse tools for targeted gene repression in Arabidopsis. Wang M, Zhong Z, Gallego-Bartolome J, Li Z, Feng S, Kuo HY, Kan RL, Lam H, Richey JC, Tang L, Zhou J, Liu M, Jami-Alahmadi Y, Wohlschlegel J, Jacobsen SE. Nat Plants. 2023 Mar 6. doi: 10.1038/s41477-023-01362-8. PubMed 36879017.
Backbone
  Vector backbone: pEG302
  Vector type: Plant Expression
  Selectable markers: Basta
Growth in bacteria
  Bacterial resistance: Kanamycin, 50 μg/mL
  Growth temperature: 37°C
  Growth strain: DH5alpha
  Copy number: High Copy
Gene/Insert
  Gene/Insert name: HD2A
Terms and licenses: Academic/Nonprofit Terms; Industry Terms: Not Available to Industry
How to cite: pEG302-HD2A-ZF was a gift from Steven Jacobsen (Addgene plasmid # 200915 ; http://n2t.net/addgene:200915 ; RRID:Addgene_200915)
